>Addgene plasmid #107534 | pTE3330 | addgene full sequence | sequence record 207314 | Addgene NGS Result
GACGGATCGGGAGATCTCCCGATCCCCTATGGTGCACTCTCAGTACAATCTGCTCTGATGCCGCATAGTT
AAGCCAGTATCTGCTCCCTGCTTGTGTGTTGGAGGTCGCTGAGTAGTGCGCGAGCAAAATTTAAGCTACA
ACAAGGCAAGGCTTGACCGACAATTAAAAAAGGAGACGGGATCCCGTCTCCATCTACACTTAGTAGAAAT
TACGGTGTTTCGTCCTTTCCACAAGATATATAAAGCCAAGAAATCGAAATACTTTCAAGTTACGGTAAGC
ATATGATAGTCCATTTTAAAACATAATTTTAAAACTGCAAACTACCCAAGAAATTATTACTTTCTACGTC
ACGTATTTTGTACTAATATCTTTGTGTTTACAGTCAAATTAATTCCAATTATCTCTCTAACAGCCTTGTA
TCGTATATGCAAATATGAAGGAATCATGGGAAATAGGCCCTCACTAGTTATTAATAGTAATCAATTACGG
GGTCATTAGTTCATAGCCCATATATGGAGTTCCGCGTTACATAACTTACGGTAAATGGCCCGCCTGGCTG
ACCGCCCAACGACCCCCGCCCATTGACGTCAATAATGACGTATGTTCCCATAGTAACGCCAATAGGGACT
TTCCATTGACGTCAATGGGTGGAGTATTTACGGTAAACTGCCCACTTGGCAGTACATCAAGTGTATCATA
TGCCAAGTACGCCCCCTATTGACGTCAATGACGGTAAATGGCCCGCCTGGCATTATGCCCAGTACATGAC
CTTATGGGACTTTCCTACTTGGCAGTACATCTACGTATTAGTCATCGCTATTACCATGGTGATGCGGTTT
TGGCAGTACATCAATGGGCGTGGATAGCGGTTTGACTCACGGGGATTTCCAAGTCTCCACCCCATTGACG
TCAATGGGAGTTTGTTTTGGCACCAAAATCAACGGGACTTTCCAAAATGTCGTAACAACTCCGCCCCATT
GACGCAAATGGGCGGTAGGCGTGTACGGTGGGAGGTCTATATAAGCAGAGCTCTCTGGCTAACTAGAGAA
CCCACTGCTTACTGGCTTATCGAAATTAATACGACTCACTATAGGGAGACCCAAGCTGGCTAGCGTTTAA
ACTTAAGCTTGGTACCGCCACCATGAGCAAGCTGGAGAAGTTTACAAACTGCTACTCCCTGTCTAAGACC
CTGAGGTTCAAGGCCATCCCTGTGGGCAAGACCCAGGAGAACATCGACAATAAGCGGCTGCTGGTGGAGG
ACGAGAAGAGAGCCGAGGATTATAAGGGCGTGAAGAAGCTGCTGGATCGCTACTATCTGTCTTTTATCAA
CGACGTGCTGCACAGCATCAAGCTGAAGAATCTGAACAATTACATCAGCCTGTTCCGGAAGAAAACCAGA
ACCGAGAAGGAGAATAAGGAGCTGGAGAACCTGGAGATCAATCTGCGGAAGGAGATCGCCAAGGCCTTCA
AGGGCAACGAGGGCTACAAGTCCCTGTTTAAGAAGGATATCATCGAGACAATCCTGCCAGAGTTCCTGGA
CGATAAGGACGAGATCGCCCTGGTGAACAGCTTCAATGGCTTTACCACAGCCTTCACCGGCTTCTTTGAT
AACAGAGAGAATATGTTTTCCGAGGAGGCCAAGAGCACATCCATCGCCTTCAGGTGTATCAACGAGAATC
TGACCCGCTACATCTCTAATATGGACATCTTCGAGAAGGTGGACGCCATCTTTGATAAGCACGAGGTGCA
GGAGATCAAGGAGAAGATCCTGAACAGCGACTATGATGTGGAGGATTTCTTTGAGGGCGAGTTCTTTAAC
TTTGTGCTGACACAGGAGGGCATCGACGTGTATAACGCCATCATCGGCGGCTTCGTGACCGAGAGCGGCG
AGAAGATCAAGGGCCTGAACGAGTACATCAACCTGTATAATCAGAAAACCAAGCAGAAGCTGCCTAAGTT
TAAGCCACTGTATAAGCAGGTGCTGAGCGATCGGGAGTCTCTGAGCTTCTACGGCGAGGGCTATACATCC
GATGAGGAGGTGCTGGAGGTGTTTAGAAACACCCTGAACAAGAACAGCGAGATCTTCAGCTCCATCAAGA
AGCTGGAGAAGCTGTTCAAGAATTTTGACGAGTACTCTAGCGCCGGCATCTTTGTGAAGAACGGCCCCGC
CATCAGCACAATCTCCAAGGATATCTTCGGCGAGTGGAACGTGATCCGGGACAAGTGGAATGCCGAGTAT
GACGATATCCACCTGAAGAAGAAGGCCGTGGTGACCGAGAAGTACGAGGACGATCGGAGAAAGTCCTTCA
AGAAGATCGGCTCCTTTTCTCTGGAGCAGCTGCAGGAGTACGCCGACGCCGATCTGTCTGTGGTGGAGAA
GCTGAAGGAGATCATCATCCAGAAGGTGGATGAGATCTACAAGGTGTATGGCTCCTCTGAGAAGCTGTTC
GACGCCGATTTTGTGCTGGAGAAGAGCCTGAAGAAGAACGACGCCGTGGTGGCCATCATGAAGGACCTGC
TGGATTCTGTGAAGAGCTTCGAGAATTACATCAAGGCCTTCTTTGGCGAGGGCAAGGAGACAAACAGGGA
CGAGTCCTTCTATGGCGATTTTGTGCTGGCCTACGACATCCTGCTGAAGGTGGACCACATCTACGATGCC
ATCCGCAATTATGTGACCCAGAAGCCCTACTCTAAGGATAAGTTCAAGCTGTATTTTCAGAACCCTCAGT
TCATGAGGGGCTGGGACAAGGATGTGGAGACCGATCGGCGGGCCACCATCCTGAGATACGGCTCCAAGTA
CTATCTGGCCATCATGGATAAGAAGTACGCCAAGTGCCTGCAGAAGATCGACAAGGACGATGTGAACGGC
AATTACGAGAAGATCAACTATAAGCTGCTGCCCGGCCCTAATAAGATGCTGCCAAAGGTGTTCTTTTCTA
AGAAGTGGATGGCCTACTATAACCCCAGCGAGGACATCCAGAAGATCTACAAGAATGGCACATTCAAGAA
GGGCGATATGTTTAACCTGAATGACTGTCACAAGCTGATCGACTTCTTTAAGGATAGCATCTCCCGGTAT
CCAAAGTGGTCCAATGCCTACGATTTCAACTTTTCTGAGACAGAGAAGTATAAGGACATCGCCGGCTTTT
ACAGAGAGGTGGAGGAGCAGGGCTATAAGGTGAGCTTCGAGTCTGCCAGCAAGAAGGAGGTGGATAAGCT
GGTGGAGGAGGGCAAGCTGTATATGTTCCAGATCTATAACAAGGACTTTTCCGATAAGTCTCACGGCACA
CCCAATCTGCACACCATGTACTTCAAGCTGCTGTTTGACGAGAACAATCACGGACAGATCAGGCTGAGCG
GAGGAGCAGAGCTGTTCATGAGGCGCGCCTCCCTGAAGAAGGAGGAGCTGGTGGTGCACCCAGCCAACTC
CCCTATCGCCAACAAGAATCCAGATAATCCCAAGAAAACCACAACCCTGTCCTACGACGTGTATAAGGAT
AAGAGGTTTTCTGAGGACCAGTACGAGCTGCACATCCCAATCGCCATCAATAAGTGCCCCAAGAACATCT
TCAAGATCAATACAGAGGTGCGCGTGCTGCTGAAGCACGACGATAACCCCTATGTGATCGGCATCGATAG
GGGCGAGCGCAATCTGCTGTATATCGTGGTGGTGGACGGCAAGGGCAACATCGTGGAGCAGTATTCCCTG
AACGAGATCATCAACAACTTCAACGGCATCAGGATCAAGACAGATTACCACTCTCTGCTGGACAAGAAGG
AGAAGGAGAGGTTCGAGGCCCGCCAGAACTGGACCTCCATCGAGAATATCAAGGAGCTGAAGGCCGGCTA
TATCTCTCAGGTGGTGCACAAGATCTGCGAGCTGGTGGAGAAGTACGATGCCGTGATCGCCCTGGAGGAC
CTGAACTCTGGCTTTAAGAATAGCCGCGTGAAGGTGGAGAAGCAGGTGTATCAGAAGTTCGAGAAGATGC
TGATCGATAAGCTGAACTACATGGTGGACAAGAAGTCTAATCCTTGTGCAACAGGCGGCGCCCTGAAGGG
CTATCAGATCACCAATAAGTTCGAGAGCTTTAAGTCCATGTCTACCCAGAACGGCTTCATCTTTTACATC
CCTGCCTGGCTGACATCCAAGATCGATCCATCTACCGGCTTTGTGAACCTGCTGAAAACCAAGTATACCA
GCATCGCCGATTCCAAGAAGTTCATCAGCTCCTTTGACAGGATCATGTACGTGCCCGAGGAGGATCTGTT
CGAGTTTGCCCTGGACTATAAGAACTTCTCTCGCACAGACGCCGATTACATCAAGAAGTGGAAGCTGTAC
TCCTACGGCAACCGGATCAGAATCTTCCGGAATCCTAAGAAGAACAACGTGTTCGACTGGGAGGAGGTGT
GCCTGACCAGCGCCTATAAGGAGCTGTTCAACAAGTACGGCATCAATTATCAGCAGGGCGATATCAGAGC
CCTGCTGTGCGAGCAGTCCGACAAGGCCTTCTACTCTAGCTTTATGGCCCTGATGAGCCTGATGCTGCAG
ATGCGGAACAGCATCACAGGCCGCACCGACGTGGATTTTCTGATCAGCCCTGTGAAGAACTCCGACGGCA
TCTTCTACGATAGCCGGAACTATGAGGCCCAGGAGAATGCCATCCTGCCAAAGAACGCCGACGCCAATGG
CGCCTATAACATCGCCAGAAAGGTGCTGTGGGCCATCGGCCAGTTCAAGAAGGCCGAGGACGAGAAGCTG
GATAAGGTGAAGATCGCCATCTCTAACAAGGAGTGGCTGGAGTACGCCCAGACCAGCGTGAAGCACAAAA
GGCCGGCGGCCACGAAAAAGGCCGGCCAGGCAAAAAAGAAAAAGGGATCCTACCCATACGATGTTCCAGA
TTACGCTTATCCCTACGACGTGCCTGATTATGCATACCCATATGATGTCCCCGACTATGCCTAAGAATTC
TGCAGATATCCAGCACAGTGGCGGCCGCTCGAGTCTAGAGGGCCCGTTTAAACCCGCTGATCAGCCTCGA
CTGTGCCTTCTAGTTGCCAGCCATCTGTTGTTTGCCCCTCCCCCGTGCCTTCCTTGACCCTGGAAGGTGC
CACTCCCACTGTCCTTTCCTAATAAAATGAGGAAATTGCATCGCATTGTCTGAGTAGGTGTCATTCTATT
CTGGGGGGTGGGGTGGGGCAGGACAGCAAGGGGGAGGATTGGGAAGACAATAGCAGGCATGCTGGGGATG
CGGTGGGCTCTATGGCTTCTGAGGCGGAAAGAACCAGCTGGGGCTCTAGGGGGTATCCCC
[124 nt withheld, positions 5311-5434]
C
[91 nt withheld, positions 5436-5526]
A
[49 nt withheld, positions 5528-5576]
CCTTTGACGTTGGAGTCCACGTTCTTT
[37 nt withheld, positions 5604-5640]
ACCCTATCTCGGTCTATTCTTTTGATTTATAAGGGATTTTGCCGATTTCGGCCTATTGGTTAAAAAATGA
GCTGATTTAACAAAAATTTAACGCGAATTAATTCTGTGGAATGTGTGTCAGTTAGGGTGTGGAAAGTCCC
CAGGCTCCCCAGCAGGCAGAAGTATGCAAAGCATGCATCTCAATTAGTCAGCAACCAGGTGTGGAAAGTC
CCCAGGCTCCCCAGCAGGCAGAAGTATGCAAAGCATGCATCTCAATTAGTCAGCAACCATAGTCCCGCCC
CTAACTCCGCCCATCCCGCCCCTAACTCCGCCCAGTTCCGCCCATTCTCCGCCCCATGGCTGACTAATTT
TTTTTATTTATGCAGAGGCCGAGGCCGCCTCTGCCTCTGAGCTATTCCAGAAGTAGTGAGGAGGCTTTTT
TGGAGGCCTAGGCTTTTGCAAAAAGCTCCCGGGAGCTTGTATATCCATTTTCGGATCTGATCAAGAGACA
GGATGAGGATCGTTTCGCATGATTGAACAAGATGGATTGCACGCAGGTTCTCCGGCCGCTTGGGTGGAGA
GGCTATTCGGCTATGACTGGGCACAACAGACAATCGGCTGCTCTGATGCCGCCGTGTTCCGGCTGTCAGC
GCAGGGGCGCCCGGTTCTTTTTGTCAAGACCGACCTGTCCGGTGCCCTGAATGAACTGCAGGACGAGGCA
GCGCGGCTATCGTGGCTGGCCACGACGGGCGTTCCTTGCGCAGCTGTGCTCGACGTTGTCACTGAAGCGG
GAAGGGACTGGCTGCTATTGGGCGAAGTGCCGGGGCAGGATCTCCTGTCATCTCACCTTGCTCCTGCCGA
GAAAGTATCCATCATGGCTGATGCAATGCGGCGGCTGCATACGCTTGATCCGGCTACCTGCCCATTCGAC
CACCAAGCGAAACATCGCATCGAGCGAGCACGTACTCGGATGGAAGCCGGTCTTGTCGATCAGGATGATC
TGGACGAAGAGCATCAGGGGCTCGCGCCAGCCGAACTGTTCGCCAGGCTCAAGGCGCGCATGCCCGACGG
CGAGGATCTCGTCGTGACCCATGGCGATGCCTGCTTGCCGAATATCATGGTGGAAAATGGCCGCTTTTCT
GGATTCATCGACTGTGGCCGGCTGGGTGTGGCGGACCGCTATCAGGACATAGCGTTGGCTACCCGTGATA
TTGCTGAAGAGCTTGGCGGCGAATGGGCTGACCGCTTCCTCGTGCTTTACGGTATCGCCGCTCCCGATTC
GCAGCGCATCGCCTTCTATCGCCTTCTTGACGAGTTCTTCTGAGCGGGACTCTGGGGTTCGAAATGACCG
ACCAAGCGACGCCCAACCTGCCATCACGAGATTTCGATTCCACCGCCGCCTTCTATGAAAGGTTGGGCTT
CGGAATCGTTTTCCGGGACGCCGGCTGGATGATCCTCCAGCGCGGGGATCTCATGCTGGAGTTCTTCGCC
CACCCCAACTTGTTTATTGCAGCTTATAATGGTTACAAATAAAGCAATAGCATCACAAATTTCACAAATA
AAGCATTTTTTTCACTGCATTCTAGTTGTGGTTTGTCCAAACTCATCAATGTATCTTATCATGTCTGTAT
ACCGTCGACCTCTAGCTAGAGCTTGGCGTAATCATGGTCATAGCTGTTTCCTGTGTGAAATTGTTATCCG
CTCACAATTCCACACAACATACGAGCCGGAAGCATAAAGTGTAAAGCCTGGGGTGCCTAATGAGTGAGCT
AACTCACATTAATTGCGTTGCGCTCACTGCCCGCTTTCCAGTCGGGAAACCTGTCGTGCCAGCTGCATTA
ATGAATCGGCCAACGCGCGGGGAGAGGCGGTTTGCGTATTGGGCGCTCTTCCGCTTCCTCGCTCACTGAC
TCGCTGCGCTCGGTCGTTCGGCTGCGGCGAGCGGTATCAGCTCACTCAAAGGCGGTAATACGGTTATCCA
CAGAATCAGGGGATAACGCAGGAAAGAACATGTGAGCAAAAGGCCAGCAAAAGGCCAGGAACCGTAAAAA
GGCCGCGTTGCTGGCGTTTTTCCATAGGCTCCGCCCCCCTGACGAGCATCACAAAAATCGACGCTCAAGT
CAGAGGTGGCGAAACCCGACAGGACTATAAAGATACCAGGCGTTTCCCCCTGGAAGCTCCCTCGTGCGCT
CTCCTGTTCCGACCCTGCCGCTTACCGGATACCTGTCCGCCTTTCTCCCTTCGGGAAGCGTGGCGCTTTC
TCATAGCTCACGCTGTAGGTATCTCAGTTCGGTGTAGGTCGTTCGCTCCAAGCTGGGCTGTGTGCACGAA
CCCCCCGTTCAGCCCGACCGCTGCGCCTTATCCGGTAACTATCGTCTTGAGTCCAACCCGGTAAGACACG
ACTTATCGCCACTGGCAGCAGCCACTGGTAACAGGATTAGCAGAGCGAGGTATGTAGGCGGTGCTACAGA
GTTCTTGAAGTGGTGGCCTAACTACGGCTACACTAGAAGAACAGTATTTGGTATCTGCGCTCTGCTGAAG
CCAGTTACCTTCGGAAAAAGAGTTGGTAGCTCTTGATCCGGCAAACAAACCACCGCTGGTAGCGGTGGTT
TTTTTGTTTGCAAGCAGCAGATTACGCGCAGAAAAAAAGGATCTCAAGAAGATCCTTTGATCTTTTCTAC
GGGGTCTGACGCTCAGTGGAACGAAAACTCACGTTAAGGGATTTTGGTCATGAGATTATCAAAAAGGATC
TTCACCTAGATCCTTTTAAATTAAAAATGAAGTTTTAAATCAATCTAAAGTATATATGAGTAAACTTGGT
CTGACAGTTACCAATGCTTAATCAGTGAGGCACCTATCTCAGCGATCTGTCTATTTCGTTCATCCATAGT
TGCCTGACTCCCCGTCGTGTAGATAACTACGATACGGGAGGGCTTACCATCTGGCCCCAGTGCTGCAATG
ATACCGCGAGACCCACGCTCACCGGCTCCAGATTTATCAGCAATAAACCAGCCAGCCGGAAGGGCCGAGC
GCAGAAGTGGTCCTGCAACTTTATCCGCCTCCATCCAGTCTATTAATTGTTGCCGGGAAGCTAGAGTAAG
TAGTTCGCCAGTTAATAGTTTGCGCAACGTTGTTGCCATTGCTACAGGCATCGTGGTGTCACGCTCGTCG
TTTGGTATGGCTTCATTCAGCTCCGGTTCCCAACGATCAAGGCGAGTTACATGATCCCCCATGTTGTGCA
AAAAAGCGGTTAGCTCCTTCGGTCCTCCGATCGTTGTCAGAAGTAAGTTGGCCGCAGTGTTATCACTCAT
GGTTATGGCAGCACTGCATAATTCTCTTACTGTCATGCCATCCGTAAGATGCTTTTCTGTGACTGGTGAG
TACTCAACCAAGTCATTCTGAGAATAGTGTATGCGGCGACCGAGTTGCTCTTGCCCGGCGTCAATACGGG
ATAATACCGCGCCACATAGCAGAACTTTAAAAGTGCTCATCATTGGAAAACGTTCTTCGGGGCGAAAACT
CTCAAGGATCTTACCGCTGTTGAGATCCAGTTCGATGTAACCCACTCGTGCACCCAACTGATCTTCAGCA
TCTTTTACTTTCACCAGCGTTTCTGGGTGAGCAAAAACAGGAAGGCAAAATGCCGCAAAAAAGGGAATAA
GGGCGACACGGAAATGTTGAATACTCATACTCTTCCTTTTTCAATATTATTGAAGCATTTATCAGGGTTA
TTGTCTCATGAGCGGATACATATTTGAATGTATTTAGAAAAATAAACAAATAGGGGTTCCGCGCACATTT
CCCCGAAAAGTGCCACCTGACGTC
Features (pLannotate 1.2.2; 23 found; start..end, strand, type, name):
     28..80      -  misc_feature   bom (fragment): basis of mobility region from pBR322
    222..462     -  promoter       U6 promoter: RNA polymerase III promoter for human U6 snRNA
    525..828     +  enhancer       CMV enhancer: human cytomegalovirus immediate early enhancer
    829..1032    +  promoter       CMV promoter: human cytomegalovirus (CMV) immediate early promoter
   1028..1061    +  LTR            5' LTR (truncated) (fragment): truncated 5' long terminal repeat (LTR) from HIV-1
   1077..1095    +  promoter       T7 promoter: promoter for bacteriophage T7 RNA polymerase
   1143..4826    +  CDS            LbCpf1: CRISPR-associated protein from Lachnospiraceae bacterium ND2006 (Zetsche et al., 2015)
   4827..4874    +  CDS            nucleoplasmin NLS: bipartite nuclear localization signal from nucleoplasmin
   4881..4961    +  CDS            3xHA: three tandem HA epitope tags
   5041..5265    +  polyA_signal   bGH poly(A) signal: bovine growth hormone polyadenylation signal
   5269..5290    +  promoter       SV40 promoter (fragment): SV40 enhancer and early promoter
   5311..5739    +  rep_origin     f1 ori (sequence partly withheld): f1 bacteriophage origin of replication; arrow indicates direction of (+) strand synthesis
   5753..6082    +  promoter       SV40 promoter: SV40 enhancer and early promoter
   6149..6940    +  CDS            neo: KKA2_KLEPN - Also known as kan, nptII. Experimental evidence at protein level: Swiss-Prot protein existence level 1. Resistance to kanamycin, neomycin, paromomycin, ribostamycin, butirosin and gentamicin B. From Klebsiella pneumoniae.
   6964..7122    +  CDS            ble (fragment): BLE_KLEPN - Experimental evidence at protein level: Swiss-Prot protein existence level 1. Binding protein with a strong affinity to the bleomycin family of antibiotics. Binds to CL990; an antimitotic-antibiotic compound. From Klebsiella pneumoniae.
   7117..7238    +  polyA_signal   SV40 poly(A) signal: SV40 polyadenylation signal
   7311..7327    -  protein_bind   lac operator: The lac repressor binds to the lac operator to inhibit transcription in E. coli. This inhibition can be relieved by adding lactose or isopropyl-β-D-thiogalactopyranoside (IPTG). lac repressor encoded by lacI
   7335..7365    -  promoter       lac promoter: promoter for the E. coli lac operon
   7380..7401    -  protein_bind   CAP binding site: CAP binding activates transcription in the presence of cAMP. E. coli catabolite activator protein
   7414..7506    -  CDS            lacI (fragment): lac repressor; lacI; The lac repressor binds to the lac operator to inhibit transcription in E. coli. This inhibition can be relieved by adding lactose or isopropyl-β-D-thiogalactopyranoside (IPTG).
   7689..8277    -  rep_origin     ori: high-copy-number ColE1/pMB1/pBR322/pUC origin of replication
   8448..9308    -  CDS            AmpR: β-lactamase; bla; confers resistance to ampicillin, carbenicillin, and related antibiotics
   9309..9413    -  promoter       AmpR promoter: bla
