[The description below was written by a language model from this plasmid's Addgene catalogue record and pLannotate feature annotations shown in this document.]
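Description:
pTE3330 is a pcDNA3.1-based mammalian expression plasmid of about 9.4 kb that delivers both components of a Cpf1 (Cas12a) genome-editing system from a single vector. It is maintained in E. coli through a high-copy ColE1/pUC-type origin and an ampicillin resistance gene. An SV40 promoter-driven neomycin phosphotransferase cassette with an SV40 polyadenylation signal allows G418 selection of transfected mammalian cells. An f1 origin and small lac-region and bom fragments are also annotated as backbone remnants, as are short hits to an HIV-1 LTR and a ble gene, which appear to be incidental.

The main payload is a human codon-optimized Lachnospiraceae bacterium Cpf1 nuclease carrying the G532R, K538V and Y542R substitutions, known as the RVR variant, which was engineered to alter PAM specificity. The coding sequence is fused at its C terminus to a bipartite nucleoplasmin nuclear localization signal and a 3xHA epitope tag for nuclear import and detection. It is transcribed from the CMV enhancer/promoter and terminated by the bGH polyadenylation signal, and a T7 promoter lies just upstream of the coding sequence. A human U6 RNA polymerase III promoter sits upstream of the CMV unit in the opposite orientation and drives the 48 bp Lb crRNA insert. The crRNA itself is not annotated in the feature table, and the record does not state what spacer or cloning site it contains.

The associated study compared the activities and PAM preferences of wild-type Cpf1 nucleases and their altered-PAM variants in mammalian cells, which matches the stated purpose of co-expressing the crRNA and the RVR nuclease.
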