Addgene plasmid #107534: pTE3330
Purpose: Expresses Lb crRNA and human codon optimized LbCpf1(RVR mutant) in mammalian cells.
Depositing lab: Ervin Welker. Depositing organization: HUN-REN Biological Research Centre Szeged (HUN-REN Szegedi Biológiai Kutatóközpont). Publication: Mb- and FnCpf1 nucleases are active in mammalian cells: activities and PAM preferences of four wild-type Cpf1 nucleases and of their altered PAM specificity variants. Toth E, Czene BC, Kulcsar PI, Krausz SL, Talas A, Nyeste A, Varga E, Huszar K, Weinhardt N, Ligeti Z, Borsy AE, Fodor E, Welker E. Nucleic Acids Res. 2018 Sep 20. pii: 5103950. doi: 10.1093/nar/gky815. PubMed 30239882.
Backbone
  Vector backbone: pcDNA3.1
  Backbone size w/o insert (bp): 4482
  Total vector size (bp): 9441
  Vector type: Mammalian Expression
  Selectable markers: Neomycin (select with G418)
Growth in bacteria
  Bacterial resistance: Ampicillin, 100 μg/mL
  Growth temperature: 37°C
  Growth strain: DH5alpha
  Copy number: High Copy
Gene/Insert 1
  Gene/Insert name: Lb crRNA (alt name: CRISPR RNA for Lachnospiraceae bacterium Cpf1 nuclease)
  Insert size (bp): 48
  Promoter: human U6
  Cloning method: Unknown
  Sequencing primers: 5′ AAAACAGGAAGGCAAAATGC
Gene/Insert 2
  Gene/Insert name: hLbCpf1(RVR mutant) (alt name: human codon optimized Lachnospiraceae bacterium Cpf1 nuclease (RVR mutant))
  Insert size (bp): 3822
  Mutation: G532R, K538V, Y542R
  Promoter: CMV
  Tag / fusion protein: NLS (C terminal on insert); 3xHA (C terminal on insert)
  Cloning method: Unknown
  Sequencing primers: 5′ CGCAAATGGGCGGTAGGCGTG; 3′ TAGAAGGCACAGTCGAGG
Terms and licenses: Academic/Nonprofit Terms; Industry Terms: Not Available to Industry
How to cite: pTE3330 was a gift from Ervin Welker (Addgene plasmid # 107534 ; http://n2t.net/addgene:107534 ; RRID:Addgene_107534)
